>Addgene plasmid #242227 | pPB-CAG-NR5A1-FLAG | addgene full sequence | sequence record 485636 | Addgene NGS Result
CAGTTAATAGTTTGCGCAACGTTGTTGCCATTGCTACAGGCATCGTGGTGTCACGCTCGTCGTTTGGTAT
GGCTTCATTCAGCTCCGGTTCCCAACGATCAAGGCGAGTTACATGATCCCCCATGTTGTGCAAAAAAGCG
GTTAGCTCCTTCGGTCCTCCGATCGTTGTCAGAAGTAAGTTGGCCGCAGTGTTATCACTCATGGTTATGG
CAGCACTGCATAATTCTCTTACTGTCATGCCATCCGTAAGATGCTTTTCTGTGACTGGTGAGTACTCAAC
CAAGTCATTCTGAGAATAGTGTATGCGGCGACCGAGTTGCTCTTGCCCGGCGTCAATACGGGATAATACC
GCGCCACATAGCAGAACTTTAAAAGTGCTCATCATTGGAAAACGTTCTTCGGGGCGAAAACTCTCAAGGA
TCTTACCGCTGTTGAGATCCAGTTCGATGTAACCCACTCGTGCACCCAACTGATCTTCAGCATCTTTTAC
TTTCACCAGCGTTTCTGGGTGAGCAAAAACAGGAAGGCAAAATGCCGCAAAAAAGGGAATAAGGGCGACA
CGGAAATGTTGAATACTCATACTCTTCCTTTTTCAATATTATTGAAGCATTTATCAGGGTTATTGTCTCA
TGAGCGGATACATATTTGAATGTATTTAGAAAAATAAACAAATAGGGGTTCCGCGCACATTTCCCCGAAA
AGTGCCACCTAAATTGTAAGCGTTAATATTTTGTTAAAATTCGCGTTAAATTTTTGTTAAATCAGCTCAT
TTTTTAACCAATAGGCCGAAATCGGCAAAATCCCTTATAAATCAAAAGAATAGACCGAGATAGGGT
[37 nt withheld, positions 837-873]
AAAGAACGTGGACTCCAACGTCAAAGG
[49 nt withheld, positions 901-949]
T
[91 nt withheld, positions 951-1041]
G
[124 nt withheld, positions 1043-1166]
CCCATTCGCCATTCAGGCTGCGCAACTGTTGGGAAGGGCGATCGGTGCGGGCCTCTTCGCTATTACGCCA
GCTGGCGAAAGGGGGATGTGCTGCAAGGCGATTAAGTTGGGTAACGCCAGGGTTTTCCCAGTCACGACGT
TGTAAAACGACGGCCAGTGAGCGCGCGTAATACGACTCACTATAGGGCGAATTGGGGCGCGCCATTCTAG
ATTAACCCTAGAAAGATAGTCTGCGTAAAATTGACGCATGCATTCTTGAAATATTGCTCTCTCTTTCTAA
ATAGCGCGAATCCGTCGCTGTGCATTTAGGACATCTCAGTCGCCGCTTGGAGCTCCCGTGAGGCGTGCTT
GTCAATGCGGTAAGTGTCACTGATTTTGAACTATAACGACCGCGTGAGTCAAAATGACGCATGATTATCT
TTTACGTGACTTTTAAGATTTAACTCATACGATAATTATATTGTTATTTCATGTTCTACTTACGTGATAA
CTTATTATATATATATTTTCTTGTTATAGATATCAACTAGAATGCTAGACTCGAGAAGCTTGATCGGCCA
CGCGGATCTCGACATTGATTATTGACTAGTTATTAATAGTAATCAATTACGGGGTCATTAGTTCATAGCC
CATATATGGAGTTCCGCGTTACATAACTTACGGTAAATGGCCCGCCTGGCTGACCGCCCAACGACCCCCG
CCCATTGACGTCAATAATGACGTATGTTCCCATAGTAACGCCAATAGGGACTTTCCATTGACGTCAATGG
GTGGAGTATTTACGGTAAACTGCCCACTTGGCAGTACATCAAGTGTATCATATGCCAAGTACGCCCCCTA
TTGACGTCAATGACGGTAAATGGCCCGCCTGGCATTATGCCCAGTACATGACCTTATGGGACTTTCCTAC
TTGGCAGTACATCTACGTATTAGTCATCGCTATTACCATGGTCGAGGTGAGCCCCACGTTCTGCTTCACT
CTCCCCATCTCCCCCCCCTCCCCACCCCCAATTTTGTATTTATTTATTTTTTAATTATTTTGTGCAGCGA
TGGGGGCGGGGGGGGGGGGGGGGGGCGCCAGGGGGGGCGGGGGGGGGGGGGGGGGGGGGGGGGGGGGGGG
GGGGGGGGGGCGGGGGGGGGCGGGGGGGGGGGCGGGGCGAGGCGGAGAGGTGCGGCGGCAGCCAATCAGA
GCGGCGCGCTCCGAAAGTTTCCTTTTATGGCGAGGCGGCGGCGGCGGCGGCCCTATAAAAAGCGAAGCGC
GCGGCGGGCGGGAGTCGCTGCGCGCTGCCTTCGCCCCGTGCCCCGCTCCGCCGCCGCCTCGCGCCGCCCG
CCCCGGCTCTGACTGACCGCGTTACTCCCACAGGTGAGCGGGCGGGACGGCCCTTCTCCTCCGGGCTGTA
ATTAGCGCTTGGTTTAATGACGGCTTGTTTCTTTTCTGTGGCTGCGTGAAAGCCTTGAGGGGCTCCGGGA
GGGCCCTTTGTGCGGGGGGAGCGGCTCGGGGGGTGCGTGCGTGTGTGTGTGCGTGGGGAGCGCCGCGTGC
GGCTCCGCGCTGCCCGGCGGCTGTGAGCGCTGCGGGCGCGGCGCGGGGCTTTGTGCGCTCCGCAGTGTGC
GCGAGGGGAGCGCGGCCGGGGGCGGTGCCCCGCGGTGCGGGGGGGGCTGCGAGGGGAACAAAGGCTGCGT
GCGGGGTGTGTGCGTGGGGGGGTGAGCAGGGGGTGTGGGCGCGTCGGTCGGGCTGCAACCCCCCCTGCAC
CCCCCTCCCCGAGTTGCTGAGCACGGCCCGGCTTCGGGTGCGGGGCTCCGTACGGGGCGTGGCGCGGGGC
TCGCCGTGCCGGGCGGGGGGTGGCGGCAGGTGGGGGTGCCGGGCGGGGCGGGGCCGCCTCGGGCCGGGGA
GGGCTCGGGGGAGGGGCGCGGCGGCCCCCGGAGCGCCGGCGGCTGTCGAGGCGCGGCGAGCCGCAGCCAT
TGCCTTTTATGGTAATCGTGCGAGAGGGCGCAGGGACTTCCTTTGTCCCAAATCTGTGCGGAGCCGAAAT
CTGGGAGGCGCCGCCGCACCCCCTCTAGCGGGCGCGGGGCGAAGCGGTGCGGCGCCGGCAGGAAGGAAAT
GGGCGGGGAGGGCCTTCGTGCGTCGCCGCGCCGCCGTCCCCTTCTCCCTCTCCAGCCTCGGGGCTGTCCG
CGGGGGGACGGCTGCCTTCGGGGGGGACGGGGCAGGGCGGGGTTCGGCTTCTGGCGTGTGACCGGCGGCT
CTAGCCGGAGCGCACGTCGGCAGTCGGCTCCCTCGTTGACCGAATCACCGACCTCTCTCCCCAGGGGGAT
CCACCGGGCTAGCGCCACCATGGACTATTCGTACGACGAGGACCTGGACGAGCTGTGCCCCGTGTGCGGG
GACAAGGTGTCCGGCTACCACTACGGACTGCTCACGTGTGAGAGCTGCAAGGGCTTCTTCAAGCGCACGG
TGCAGAACAACAAGCACTACACGTGCACCGAGAGCCAGAGCTGCAAGATCGACAAGACGCAGCGCAAGCG
CTGTCCCTTCTGCCGCTTCCAGAAATGCCTGACGGTGGGGATGCGCCTGGAAGCCGTGCGCGCTGACCGT
ATGAGGGGTGGCCGGAACAAGTTTGGGCCGATGTACAAGCGGGACCGGGCCCTGAAACAGCAGAAGAAGG
CACAGATTCGGGCCAATGGCTTCAAGCTGGAGACAGGGCCCCCGATGGGGGTGCCCCCGCCGCCCCCTCC
CGCACCGGACTACGTGCTGCCTCCCAGCCTGCATGGGCCTGAGCCCAAGGGCCTGGCCGCCGGTCCACCT
GCTGGGCCACTGGGCGACTTTGGGGCCCCAGCACTGCCCATGGCCGTGCCCGGTGCCCACGGGCCACTGG
CTGGCTACCTCTACCCTGCCTTTCCTGGCCGTGCCATCAAGTCTGAGTACCCGGAGCCTTATGCCAGCCC
CCCACAGCCTGGGCTGCCGTACGGCTACCCAGAGCCCTTCTCTGGAGGGCCCAACGTGCCTGAGCTCATC
CTGCAGCTGCTGCAGCTGGAGCCGGATGAGGACCAGGTGCGGGCCCGCATCTTGGGCTGCCTGCAGGAGC
CCACCAAAAGCCGCCCCGACCAGCCGGCGGCCTTCGGCCTCCTGTGCAGAATGGCCGACCAGACCTTCAT
CTCCATCGTGGACTGGGCACGCAGGTGCATGGTCTTCAAGGAGCTGGAGGTGGCCGACCAGATGACGCTG
CTGCAGAACTGCTGGAGCGAGCTGCTGGTGTTCGACCACATCTACCGCCAGGTCCAGCACGGCAAGGAGG
GCAGCATCCTGCTGGTCACCGGGCAGGAGGTGGAGCTGACCACAGTGGCCACCCAGGCGGGCTCGCTGCT
GCACAGCCTGGTGTTGCGGGCGCAGGAGCTGGTGCTGCAGCTGCTTGCGCTGCAGCTGGACCGGCAGGAG
TTTGTCTGCCTCAAGTTCATCATCCTCTTCAGCCTGGATTTGAAGTTCCTGAATAACCACATCCTGGTGA
AAGACGCTCAGGAGAAGGCCAACGCCGCCCTGCTTGACTACACCCTGTGCCACTACCCGCACTGCGGGGA
CAAATTCCAGCAGCTGCTGCTGTGCCTGGTGGAGGTGCGGGCCCTGAGCATGCAGGCCAAGGAGTACCTG
TACCACAAGCACCTGGGCAACGAGATGCCCCGCAACAACCTGCTCATCGAAATGCTGCAAGCCAAGCAGA
CTACCGGTATGGACTACAAAGACCATGACGGTGATTATAAAGATCATGATATCGATTACAAGGATGACGA
TGACAAGTGAACGCGTTAGTGCGGATCCTAGTGCGAATTCTAGTGCGTCGACTCTAGCAACGGTTTCCCT
CTAGCGGGATCAATTCCGCCCCCCCCCCCTAACGTTACTGGCCGAAGCCGCTTGGAATAAGGCCGGTGTG
CGTTTGTCTATATGTTATTTTCCACCATATTGCCGTCTTTTGGCAATGTGAGGGCCCGGAAACCTGGCCC
TGTCTTCTTGACGAGCATTCCTAGGGGTCTTTCCCCTCTCGCCAAAGGAATGCAAGGTCTGTTGAATGTC
GTGAAGGAAGCAGTTCCTCTGGAAGCTTCTTGAAGACAAACAACGTCTGTAGCGACCCTTTGCAGGCAGC
GGAACCCCCCACCTGGCGACAGGTGCCTCTGCGGCCAAAAGCCACGTGTATAAGATACACCTGCAAAGGC
GGCACAACCCCAGTGCCACGTTGTGAGTTGGATAGTTGTGGAAAGAGTCAAATGGCTCTCCTCAAGCGTA
TTCAACAAGGGGCTGAAGGATGCCCAGAAGGTACCCCATTGTATGGGATCTGATCTGGGGCCTCGGTGCA
CATGCTTTACATGTGTTTAGTCGAGGTTAAAAAAACGTCTAGGCCCCCCGAACCACGGGGACGTGGTTTT
CCTTTGAAAAACACGATAATACCATGGTCATGAAAACATTTAACATTTCTCAACAAGATCTAGAATTAGT
AGAAGTAGCGACAGAGAAGATTACAATGCTTTATGAGGATAATAAACATCATGTGGGAGCGGCAATTCGT
ACGAAAACAGGAGAAATCATTTCGGCAGTACATATTGAAGCGTATATAGGACGAGTAACTGTTTGTGCAG
AAGCCATTGCGATTGGTAGTGCAGTTTCGAATGGACAAAAGGATTTTGACACGATTGTAGCTGTTAGACA
CCCTTATTCTGACGAAGTAGATAGAAGTATTCGAGTGGTAAGTCCTTGTGGTATGTGTAGGGAGTTGATT
TCAGACTATGCACCAGATTGTTTTGTGTTAATAGAAATGAATGGCAAGTTAGTCAAAACTACGATTGAAG
AACTCATTCCACTCAAATATACCCGAAATTAAAAGTCGAGATGCATCGATGATCTAGAGCTCGCTGATCA
GCCTCGACTGTGCCTTCTAGTTGCCAGCCATCTGTTGTTTGCCCCTCCCCCGTGCCTTCCTTGACCCTGG
AAGGTGCCACTCCCACTGTCCTTTCCTAATAAAATGAGGAAATTGCATCGCATTGTCTGAGTAGGTGTCA
TTCTATTCTGGGGGGTGGGGTGGGGCAGGACAGCAAGGGGGAGGATTGGGAAGACAATAGCAGGCATGCT
GGGGATGCGGTGGGCTCTATGGCTTCTGAGGCGGAAAGAACCTGCAGCCCAAGCTTGGCGTAATCATGGT
CATAGCTGTTTCCTGTGTGAAATTGTTATCCGCTCACAATTCCACACAACATACGAGCCGGAAGCATAAA
GTGTAAAGCCTGGGGTGCCTAATGAGTGAGCTAACTCACATTAATTGCGTTGCGCTCACTGCCCGCTTTC
CAGTCGGGAAACCTGTCGTGCCAGCGGATCTTAAAAGTTTTGTTACTTTATAGAAGAAATTTTGAGTTTT
TGTTTTTTTTTAATAAATAAATAAACATAAATAAATTGTTTGTTGAATTTATTATTAGTATGTAAGTGTA
AATATAATAAAACTTAATATCTATTCAAATTAATAAATAAACCTCGATATACAGACCGATAAAACACATG
CGTCAATTTTACGCATGATTATCTTTAACGTACGTCACAATATGATTATCTTTCTAGGGTTAATCTAGTA
TCGTAGATTAATTAATCCAGCTTTTGTTCCCTTTAGTGAGGGTTAATTGCGCGCTTGGCGTAATCATGGT
CATAGCTGTTTCCTGTGTGAAATTGTTATCCGCTCACAATTCCACACAACATACGAGCCGGAAGCATAAA
GTGTAAAGCCTGGGGTGCCTAATGAGTGAGCTAACTCACATTAATTGCGTTGCGCTCACTGCCCGCTTTC
CAGTCGGGAAACCTGTCGTGCCAGCTGCATTAATGAATCGGCCAACGCGCGGGGAGAGGCGGTTTGCGTA
TTGGGCGCTCTTCCGCTTCCTCGCTCACTGACTCGCTGCGCTCGGTCGTTCGGCTGCGGCGAGCGGTATC
AGCTCACTCAAAGGCGGTAATACGGTTATCCACAGAATCAGGGGATAACGCAGGAAAGAACATGTGAGCA
AAAGGCCAGCAAAAGGCCAGGAACCGTAAAAAGGCCGCGTTGCTGGCGTTTTTCCATAGGCTCCGCCCCC
CTGACGAGCATCACAAAAATCGACGCTCAAGTCAGAGGTGGCGAAACCCGACAGGACTATAAAGATACCA
GGCGTTTCCCCCTGGAAGCTCCCTCGTGCGCTCTCCTGTTCCGACCCTGCCGCTTACCGGATACCTGTCC
GCCTTTCTCCCTTCGGGAAGCGTGGCGCTTTCTCATAGCTCACGCTGTAGGTATCTCAGTTCGGTGTAGG
TCGTTCGCTCCAAGCTGGGCTGTGTGCACGAACCCCCCGTTCAGCCCGACCGCTGCGCCTTATCCGGTAA
CTATCGTCTTGAGTCCAACCCGGTAAGACACGACTTATCGCCACTGGCAGCAGCCACTGGTAACAGGATT
AGCAGAGCGAGGTATGTAGGCGGTGCTACAGAGTTCTTGAAGTGGTGGCCTAACTACGGCTACACTAGAA
GAACAGTATTTGGTATCTGCGCTCTGCTGAAGCCAGTTACCTTCGGAAAAAGAGTTGGTAGCTCTTGATC
CGGCAAACAAACCACCGCTGGTAGCGGTGGTTTTTTTGTTTGCAAGCAGCAGATTACGCGCAGAAAAAAA
GGATCTCAAGAAGATCCTTTGATCTTTTCTACGGGGTCTGACGCTCAGTGGAACGAAAACTCACGTTAAG
GGATTTTGGTCATGAGATTATCAAAAAGGATCTTCACCTAGATCCTTTTAAATTAAAAATGAAGTTTTAA
ATCAATCTAAAGTATATATGAGTAAACTTGGTCTGACAGTTACCAATGCTTAATCAGTGAGGCACCTATC
TCAGCGATCTGTCTATTTCGTTCATCCATAGTTGCCTGACTCCCCGTCGTGTAGATAACTACGATACGGG
AGGGCTTACCATCTGGCCCCAGTGCTGCAATGATACCGCGAGACCCACGCTCACCGGCTCCAGATTTATC
AGCAATAAACCAGCCAGCCGGAAGGGCCGAGCGCAGAAGTGGTCCTGCAACTTTATCCGCCTCCATCCAG
TCTATTAATTGTTGCCGGGAAGCTAGAGTAAGTAGTTCGC
Features (pLannotate 1.2.2; 26 found; start..end, strand, type, name):
    581..685     -  promoter       AmpR promoter: bla
    738..1166    -  rep_origin     f1 ori (sequence partly withheld): f1 bacteriophage origin of replication; arrow indicates direction of (+) strand synthesis
   1171..1326    -  CDS            lacZα (fragment): LacZα fragment of β-galactosidase; lacZ fragment
   1334..1352    +  promoter       T7 promoter: promoter for bacteriophage T7 RNA polymerase
   1737..2116    +  enhancer       CMV enhancer: human cytomegalovirus immediate early enhancer
   2118..2239    +  promoter       chicken β-actin promoter (fragment): contains a 21-bp deletion relative to the standard chicken β-actin promoter
   2280..2436    +  promoter       chicken β-actin promoter (fragment): contains a 21-bp deletion relative to the standard chicken β-actin promoter
   2437..3410    +  intron         chimeric intron: chimera between introns from chicken β-actin and rabbit β-globin
   3411..3470    +  promoter       hPGK promoter (fragment): human phosphoglycerate kinase 1 promoter
   3496..4878    +  CDS            NR5A1: STF1_HUMAN - Also known as AD4BP, FTZF1, SF1. Experimental evidence at protein level: Swiss-Prot protein existence level 1. Transcriptional activator. Essential for sexual differentiation and formation of the primary steroidogenic tissues (PubMed:27378692). Binds to the Ad4 site found in the promoter region of steroidogenic P450 genes such as CYP11A, CYP11B and CYP21B. Also regulates the AMH/Muellerian inhibiting substance gene as well as the AHCH and STAR genes. 5'-YCAAGGYC-3' and 5'-RRAGGTCA-3' are the consensus sequences for the recognition by NR5A1 (PubMed:27378692). The SFPQ-NONO-NR5A1 co
   4888..4953    +  CDS            3xFLAG: three tandem FLAG® epitope tags, followed by an enterokinase cleavage site
   5036..5597    +  misc_feature   IRES: internal ribosome entry site (IRES) of the encephalomyocarditis virus (EMCV)
   5606..6025    +  CDS            bsr: BSR_BACCE - Experimental evidence at protein level: Swiss-Prot protein existence level 1. Catalyzes the deamination of the cytosine moiety of the antibiotics blasticidin S, cytomycin and acetylblasticidin S. From Bacillus cereus.
   6074..6298    +  polyA_signal   bGH poly(A) signal: bovine growth hormone polyadenylation signal
   6302..6318    +  promoter       SV40 promoter (fragment): SV40 enhancer and early promoter
   6369..6385    -  protein_bind   lac operator: The lac repressor binds to the lac operator to inhibit transcription in E. coli. This inhibition can be relieved by adding lactose or isopropyl-β-D-thiogalactopyranoside (IPTG). lac repressor encoded by lacI
   6393..6423    -  promoter       lac promoter: promoter for the E. coli lac operon
   6438..6459    -  protein_bind   CAP binding site: CAP binding activates transcription in the presence of cAMP. E. coli catabolite activator protein
   6472..6511    -  CDS            lacI (fragment): lac repressor; lacI; The lac repressor binds to the lac operator to inhibit transcription in E. coli. This inhibition can be relieved by adding lactose or isopropyl-β-D-thiogalactopyranoside (IPTG).
   6796..6814    -  promoter       T3 promoter: promoter for bacteriophage T3 RNA polymerase
   6859..6875    -  protein_bind   lac operator: The lac repressor binds to the lac operator to inhibit transcription in E. coli. This inhibition can be relieved by adding lactose or isopropyl-β-D-thiogalactopyranoside (IPTG). lac repressor encoded by lacI
   6883..6913    -  promoter       lac promoter: promoter for the E. coli lac operon
   6928..6949    -  protein_bind   CAP binding site: CAP binding activates transcription in the presence of cAMP. E. coli catabolite activator protein
   6962..7054    -  CDS            lacI (fragment): lac repressor; lacI; The lac repressor binds to the lac operator to inhibit transcription in E. coli. This inhibition can be relieved by adding lactose or isopropyl-β-D-thiogalactopyranoside (IPTG).
   7237..7825    -  rep_origin     ori: high-copy-number ColE1/pMB1/pBR322/pUC origin of replication
   7996..580     -  CDS            AmpR (across the origin): β-lactamase; bla; confers resistance to ampicillin, carbenicillin, and related antibiotics
