[The description below was written by a language model from this plasmid's Addgene catalogue record and pLannotate feature annotations shown in this document.]
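Description:
pPB-CAG-NR5A1-FLAG is a mammalian expression plasmid built on a pPB piggyBac transposon backbone, designed to deliver full-length human NR5A1 (steroidogenic factor 1, SF-1) into the genome of target cells by piggyBac transposition. In bacteria it is maintained through a high-copy ColE1/pUC-type origin and selected with ampicillin via the β-lactamase gene. An f1 origin, lacZα and lac promoter/operator remnants, and T7 and T3 promoters are also present as carry-over from the cloning backbone. The automated annotation does not mark the piggyBac terminal repeats, so their positions are not shown in the feature table, although the catalogue entry identifies the vector as piggyBac. A transposase would need to be supplied separately, as none is annotated here.

The payload is a single bicistronic cassette. The CAG promoter, made up of the CMV immediate-early enhancer, chicken β-actin promoter and a chimeric β-actin/β-globin intron, drives strong constitutive transcription of the synthesized NR5A1 coding sequence. NR5A1 is fused at its C terminus to a FLAG epitope, which is annotated as a 3xFLAG tag and allows detection or immunoprecipitation. Downstream, an EMCV IRES permits cap-independent translation of the bsr blasticidin S deaminase from the same transcript, which ends at a bovine growth hormone polyadenylation signal. Because the resistance gene is linked to the transgene on one mRNA, blasticidin selection enriches for cells that also express SF-1. Short hPGK and SV40 promoter fragments are annotated but appear to be small remnants rather than functional elements. The construct is suited to generating stable cell lines expressing tagged SF-1, a nuclear receptor transcription factor that activates steroidogenic genes.
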