Addgene plasmid #242227: pPB-CAG-NR5A1-FLAG
Purpose: Expression of full-length human SF-1 using piggyBac transposition
Depositing lab: Courtney Hodges. Depositing organization: Baylor College of Medicine. Publication: beta-catenin functions as a molecular adapter for disordered cBAF interactions. Chan YS, Gao Q, Robinson SA, Wang W, Filandrova R, Weinhold LM, Cabrera ML, Zhang M, Ambati CSR, Lerario AM, Putluri N, Kiseljak-Vassiliades K, Wierman ME, Habra MA, Hammer GD, Veverka V, Cermakova K, Hodges HC. Mol Cell. 2025 Jul 15:S1097-2765(25)00576-3. doi: 10.1016/j.molcel.2025.06.026. PubMed 40695292.
Backbone
  Vector backbone: pPB
  Vector type: Mammalian Expression ; piggyBac
  Selectable markers: Blasticidin
Growth in bacteria
  Bacterial resistance: Ampicillin, 100 μg/mL
  Growth temperature: 37°C
  Growth strain: NEB Stable
  Copy number: Unknown
Gene/Insert
  Gene/Insert name: NR5A1 (alt name: SF-1)
  Species: H. sapiens (human)
  Entrez Gene: NR5A1 (a.k.a. AD4BP, ELP, FTZ1, FTZF1, POF7, SF-1, SF1, SPGF8, SRXX4, SRXY3, hSF-1)
  Promoter: CAG
  Tag / fusion protein: FLAG (C terminal on insert)
  Cloning method: Gene Synthesis
Terms and licenses: Academic/Nonprofit Terms; Industry Terms: Not Available to Industry
How to cite: pPB-CAG-NR5A1-FLAG was a gift from Courtney Hodges (Addgene plasmid # 242227 ; http://n2t.net/addgene:242227 ; RRID:Addgene_242227)
